Addgene plasmid #193861: cytoDCIP
Purpose: Encodes mCherry-GFP1-10 in pDGB1-aR backbone for plant expression. Requires pSOUP for replication in agrobacterium.
Depositing lab: Markita Landry. Depositing organization: University of California, Berkeley. Publication: Delivered complementation in planta (DCIP) enables measurement of peptide-mediated protein delivery efficiency in plants. Wang JW, Squire HJ, Goh NS, Ni HM, Lien E, Wong C, Gonzalez-Grandio E, Landry MP. Commun Biol. 2023 Aug 12;6(1):840. doi: 10.1038/s42003-023-05191-5. PubMed 37573467.
Backbone
  Vector backbone: pDGB1-a1r
  Backbone size w/o insert (bp): 3196
  Total vector size (bp): 4933
  Vector type: Plant Expression
Growth in bacteria
  Bacterial resistance: Kanamycin, 50 μg/mL
  Growth temperature: 37°C
  Growth strain: DH5alpha
  Copy number: High Copy
Gene/Insert
  Gene/Insert name: mCherry-GFP1-10
  Species: Synthetic
  Insert size (bp): 1392
  Promoter: 35S
  Cloning method: Restriction Enzyme; 5′ cloning site BsaI (destroyed during cloning); 3′ cloning site BsaI (destroyed during cloning)
  Sequencing primers: 5′ gggaaacgcctggtatcttt; 3′ CCGATCCCCGGAATTAGATC
Terms and licenses: Academic/Nonprofit Terms; Industry Terms: Not Available to Industry
Depositor comments: Cytosolic expression of mCherry-GFP1-10 in plants. Transcriptional unit in GoldenBraid pDGB1 alpha1R. Insert can be excised by Esp3I digestion. Requires pSOUP for replication in agrobacterium
How to cite: cytoDCIP was a gift from Markita Landry (Addgene plasmid # 193861 ; http://n2t.net/addgene:193861 ; RRID:Addgene_193861)
