[The description below was written by a language model from this plasmid's Addgene catalogue record and pLannotate feature annotations shown in this document.]
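Description:
cytoDCIP is a plant expression plasmid built in the GoldenBraid binary backbone pDGB1 alpha1R, a compact pGreen-type T-DNA vector of about 4.9 kb in total. It is maintained in E. coli at high copy through a ColE1/pUC-type origin and selected with kanamycin via an aph(3')-Ia resistance gene. For Agrobacterium it carries only the pSa origin, without the corresponding replication functions. This is why the record specifies that the helper plasmid pSOUP must be present to allow replication in that host. Nopaline-type right and left border repeats flank the payload, so the cassette can be transferred into plant cells by Agrobacterium-mediated delivery. No plant selectable marker is annotated between the borders.

The payload is a single transcriptional unit. A CaMV 35S promoter and the TMV Ω translational enhancer drive a synthetic fusion of mCherry to GFP1-10, and the unit ends with the NOS terminator. GFP1-10 is annotated as a superfolder GFP fragment, a non-fluorescent form lacking the eleventh β-strand. The fusion is stated to be expressed in the cytosol. The insert was assembled through BsaI sites that were destroyed during cloning, and it can be released with Esp3I for higher-order GoldenBraid assemblies.

The construct serves as the cytosolic sensor for delivered complementation in planta (DCIP). mCherry provides a constitutive red signal marking expressing cells. Green fluorescence would be expected only when a cargo carrying the complementing GFP11 strand reaches the cytosol and reconstitutes GFP. Together these signals give a measure of peptide-mediated protein delivery efficiency in plants.
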