Features (pLannotate 1.2.2; 13 found; start..end, strand, type, name):
    672..1260    +  rep_origin     ori: high-copy-number ColE1/pMB1/pBR322/pUC origin of replication
   1351..1375    -  misc_feature   RB T-DNA repeat: right border repeat from nopaline C58 T-DNA
   1396..1741    +  promoter       CaMV 35S promoter: strong constitutive promoter from cauliflower mosaic virus
   1693..1739    +  promoter       minimal CaMV 35S promoter: minimal 35S promoter from cauliflower mosaic virus
   1761..1816    +  misc_feature   TMV Ω: translational enhancer from the tobacco mosaic virus 5'-leader sequence (Gallie et al., 1988)
   1835..2542    +  CDS            mCherry: mCherry is a basic (constitutively fluorescent) red fluorescent protein published in 2004, derived from Discosoma sp.. It is reported to be a very rapidly-maturing monomer with low acid sensitivity.
   2585..3223    +  CDS            superfolder GFP (fragment): GFP variant that folds robustly even when fused to poorly folded proteins (Pédelacq et al., 2006)
   3250..3502    +  terminator     NOS terminator: nopaline synthase terminator and poly(A) signal
   3623..3710    +  promoter       AmpR promoter (fragment): bla
   3744..3766    -  misc_feature   LB T-DNA repeat: left border repeat from nopaline C58 T-DNA (truncated)
   3893..4328    -  rep_origin     pSa ori: origin of replication from bacterial plasmid pSa
   4333..4434    -  CDS            TRA2_ECOLX (fragment): Protein predicted: Swiss-Prot protein existence level 4. Required for transposition of transposon Tn903. From Escherichia coli.
   4619..501     +  CDS            KanR (across the origin): aminoglycoside phosphotransferase; aph(3')-Ia; confers resistance to kanamycin in bacteria or G418 (Geneticin®) in eukaryotes
>Addgene plasmid #193861 | cytoDCIP | addgene full sequence | sequence record 391140 | Addgene NGS Result
GCATTCCAGGTATTAGAAGAATATCCTGATTCAGGTGAAAATATTGTTGATGCGCTGGCAGTGTTCCTGC
GCCGGTTGCATTCGATTCCTGTTTGTAATTGTCCTTTTAACAGCGATCGCGTATTTCGACTCGCTCAGGC
GCAATCACGAATGAATAACGGTTTGGTTGATGCGAGTGATTTTGATGACGAGCGTAATGGCTGGCCTGTT
GAACAAGTCTGGAAAGAAATGCATAAACTTTTGCCATTCTCACCGGATTCAGTCGTCACTCATGGTGATT
TCTCACTTGATAACCTTATTTTTGACGAGGGGAAATTAATAGGTTGTATTGATGTTGGACGAGTCGGAAT
CGCAGACCGATACCAGGATCTTGCCATCCTATGGAACTGCCTCGGTGAGTTTTCTCCTTCATTACAGAAA
CGGCTTTTTCAAAAATATGGTATTGATAATCCTGATATGAATAAATTGCAGTTTCATTTGATGCTCGATG
AGTTTTTCTAATCACTAGACCAATGTTACACATATATACTTTAGATTGATTTAAAACTTCATTTTTAATT
TAAAAGGATCTAGGTGAAGATCCTTTTTGATAATCTCATGACCAAAATCCCTTAACGTGAGTTTTCGTTC
CACTGAGCGTCAGACCCCGTAGAAAAGATCAAAGGATCTTCTTGAGATCCTTTTTTTCTGCGCGTAATCT
GCTGCTTGCAAACAAAAAAACCACCGCTACCAGCGGTGGTTTGTTTGCCGGATCAAGAGCTACCAACTCT
TCTTCCGAAGGTAACTGGCTTCAGCAGAGCGCAGATACCAAATACTGTTCTTCTAGTGTAGCCGTAGTTA
GGCCACCACTTCAAGAACTCTGTAGCACCGCCTACATACCTCGCTCTGCTAATCCTGTTACCAGTGGCTG
CTGCCAGTGGCGATAAGTCGTGTCTTACCGGGTTGGACTCAAGACGATAGTTACCGGATAAGGCGCAGCG
GTCGGGCTGAACGGGGGGTTCGTGCACACAGCCCAGCTTGGAGCGAACGACCTACACCGAACTGAGATAC
CTACAGCGTGAGCTATGAGAAAGCGCCACGCTTCCCGAAGGGAGAAAGGCGGACAGGTATCCGGTAAGCG
GCAGGGTCGGAACAGGAGAGCGCACGAGGGAGCTTCCAGGGGGAAACGCCTGGTATCTTTATAGTCCTGT
CGGGTTTCGCCACCTCTGACTTGAGCGTCGATTTTTGTGATGCTCGTCAGGGGGGCGGAGCCTATGGAAA
AACGCCAGCAACGCGGCCTTTTTACGGTTCCTGGCCTTTTGCTGGCCTTTTGCTCACATGAGATCTCAAA
CAAACACATACAGCGACTTAGTTTACCCGCCAATATATCCTGTCAGGATCCGTCTCATGACGGAGTGAGA
CTTTTCAACAAAGGGTAATATCGGGAAACCTCCTCGGATTCCATTGCCCAGCTATCTGTCACTTCATCGA
AAGGACAGTAGAAAAGGAAGGTGGCTCCTACAAATGCCATCATTGCGATAAAGGAAAGGCTATCGTTCAA
GATGCCTCTACCGACAGTGGTCCCAAAGATGGACCCCCACCCACGAGGAACATCGTGGAAAAAGAAGATG
TTCCAACCACGTCCTCAAAGCAAGTGGATTGATGTGATATCTCCACTGACGTAAGGGATGACGCACAATC
CCACTATCCTTCGCAAGACCCTTCCTCTATATAAGGAAGTTCATTTCATTTGGAGAGGACAGGCTTCTTG
AGATCCTTCAACAATTACCAACAACAACAAACAACAAACAACATTACAATTACTATTTACAATTACAGTC
GACTCTAGAGGATAATGGTGAGCAAGGGCGAGGAGGATAACATGGCCATCATCAAGGAGTTCATGCGCTT
CAAGGTGCACATGGAGGGCTCCGTGAACGGCCACGAGTTCGAGATCGAGGGCGAGGGCGAGGGCCGCCCC
TACGAGGGCACCCAGACCGCCAAGCTGAAGGTGACCAAGGGTGGCCCCCTGCCCTTCGCCTGGGACATCC
TGTCCCCTCAGTTCATGTACGGCTCCAAGGCCTACGTGAAGCACCCCGCCGACATCCCCGACTACTTGAA
GCTGTCCTTCCCCGAGGGCTTCAAGTGGGAGCGCGTGATGAACTTCGAGGACGGCGGCGTGGTGACCGTG
ACCCAGGACTCCTCCCTCCAGGACGGCGAGTTCATCTACAAGGTGAAGCTGCGCGGCACCAACTTCCCCT
CCGACGGCCCCGTAATGCAGAAGAAGACCATGGGCTGGGAGGCCTCCTCCGAGCGGATGTACCCCGAGGA
CGGCGCCCTGAAGGGCGAGATCAAGCAGAGGCTGAAGCTGAAGGACGGCGGCCACTACGACGCTGAGGTC
AAGACCACCTACAAGGCCAAGAAGCCCGTGCAGCTGCCCGGCGCCTACAACGTCAACATCAAGTTGGACA
TCACCTCCCACAACGAGGACTACACCATCGTGGAACAGTACGAACGCGCCGAGGGCCGCCACTCCACCGG
CGGCATGGACGAGCTGTACAAGGGCGGTGGCGGTAGCGGCGGTGGCAGCCTGCAGATGATCGATAGCAAA
GGAGAAGAACTTTTCACTGGAGTTGTCCCAATTCTTGTTGAATTAGATGGTGATGTTAATGGGCACAAAT
TTTCTGTCCGTGGAGAGGGTGAAGGTGATGCTACAATTGGAAAACTCACCCTTAAATTTATTTGCACTAC
TGGAAAACTACCTGTTCCATGGCCAACACTTGTCACTACTCTGACCTATGGTGTTCAATGCTTTTCCCGT
TATCCGGATCACATGAAACGGCATGACTTTTTCAAGAGTGCCATGCCCGAAGGTTATGTACAGGAACGCA
CTATATCTTTCAAAGATGACGGGAAATACAAGACGCGTGCTGTCGTCAAGTTTGAAGGTGATACCCTTGT
TAATCGTATCGAGTTAAAAGGTACTGATTTTAAAGAAGATGGAAACATTCTCGGACACAAACTCGAGTAC
AACTTTAACTCACACAATGTATACATCACGGCAGACAAACAAAAGAATGGAATCAAAGCTAACTTCACCG
TTCGCCACAACGTTGAAGATGGTTCCGTTCAACTAGCAGACCATTATCAACAAAATACTCCAATTGGCGA
TGGCCCTGTCCTTTTACCAGACAACCATTACCTGTCGACACAAACTGTCCTTTCGAAAGATCCCAACGAA
AAGTGAGCTTGGAATGGATCTTCGATCCCGATCGTTCAAACATTTGGCAATAAAGTTTCTTAAGATTGAA
TCCTGTTGCCGGTCTTGCGACGATTATCATATAATTTCTGTTGAATTACGTTAAGCATGTAATAATTAAC
ATGTAATGCATGACGTTATTTATGAGATGGGTTTTTATGATTAGAGTCCCGCAATTATACATTTAATACG
CGATAGAAAACAAAATATAGCGCGCAAACTAGGATAAATTATCGCGCGCGGTGTCATCTATGTTACTAGA
TCGGGAATTGCCAAGCTAATTCTTGAAGATGAAAGGGCCTCGTGATACGCCTATTTTTATAGGTTAATGT
CATGATAATAATGGTTTCTTAGACGTCAGGTGGCACTTTTCGGGGAAATGTGCGCGGAACCCCTATTTGT
TTATTTTTCTAAATACATTCAAATATGTATCCGCTCATGAGACAATAACCCTGATAAATGCTTCAATAAT
GGGACCGACTCGCGCTCTCCTGAGACGGATCCGTTACACCACAATATATCCTGCCAAGATCTAATTCCGG
GGATCGGAAATCCAGAAGCCCGAGAGGTTGCCGCCTTTCGGGCTTTTTCTTTTTCAAAAAAAAAAATTTA
TAAAACGATCTGTTGCGGCCGGCCGCCGGGTTGTGGGCAAAGGCGCTCGACGGTGGGCAACCGCTTGCGG
TTGTCCACGGGCGGAGCCGGTGCGCGTAGCGCATTGTCCACAAGCCAAGGGCGACCAATAATTGATATAT
ATATTCATAATTGAAAAGCTAATTGAACATACTACTTGCTGTAACTACTTGCCGGAGCGAGGGGTGTTTG
CAAGCTGTTGATCTGAAAGGGCTATTAGCGTTCTCACGTGCCTTTTTGATTAGCGATTTCACGTGACCTT
ATTAGCGATTTCACGTACTCCGATTAGCGATTTCACGTACCCTGATTAGCGATTTCACGTGGATAGTTTT
TGGAGCGGGCCGGAAAGCCCCGTGAATCAAGGCTTTGCGGGGCATTAGCGGTTTCACGTGGATAACTACC
CTCTATCCACAGGCTTCCGGGGATAAAAAAGCCCGCTCGACGGCGGGCTGTTGGATGGGGATCGCCTGAA
TCGCCCCATCATCCAGCCAGAAAGTGAGGGAGCCACGGTTGATGAGAGCTTTGTTGTAGGTGGACCAGTT
GGTGATTTTGAACTTTTGCTTTGCCACGGAACGGTCTGCGTTGTCGGGAAGATGCGTGATCTGATCCTTC
AACTCAGCAAAAGTTCGATTTATTCAACAAAGCCACGTTGTGTCTCAAAATCTCTGATGTTACATTGCAC
AAGATAAAAATATATCATCATGAACAATAAAACTGTCTGCTTACATAAACAGTAATACAAGGGGTGTTAT
GAGCCATATTCAACGGGAAACGTCTTGCTCAAGGCCGCGATTAAATTCCAACATGGATGCTGATTTATAT
GGGTATAAATGGGCTCGCGATAATGTCGGGCAATCAGGTGCGACAATCTACCGATTGTATGGGAAGCCCG
ATGCGCCAGAGTTGTTTCTGAAACATGGCAAAGGTAGCGTTGCCAATGATGTTACAGATGAGATGGTCAG
ACTAAACTGGCTGACGGAATTTATGCCTCTTCCGACCATCAAGCATTTTATCCGTACTCCTGATGATGCA
TGGTTACTCACCACTGCGATCCCAGGGAAAACA
